Addgene plasmid #135835: D19_Ld_130940
Purpose: Expression of Leishmania donovani ectodomain in mammalian cells
Depositing lab: Gavin Wright. Depositing organization: Wellcome Sanger Institute. Publication: Systematic identification of genes encoding cell surface and secreted proteins that are essential for in vitro growth and infection in Leishmania donovani. Roberts AJ, Ong HB, Clare S, Brandt C, Harcourt K, Franssen SU, Cotton JA, Muller-Sienerth N, Wright GJ. PLoS Pathog. 2022 Feb 24;18(2):e1010364. doi: 10.1371/journal.ppat.1010364. eCollection 2022 Feb. PubMed 35202447.
Backbone
  Vector backbone: pTT3
  Backbone manufacturer: Yves Durocher, NRC
  Backbone size w/o insert (bp): 6132
  Vector type: Mammalian Expression
Growth in bacteria
  Bacterial resistance: Ampicillin, 100 μg/mL
  Growth temperature: 37°C
  Growth strain: DH5alpha
  Copy number: High Copy
Gene/Insert
  Gene/Insert name: subtilisin-like serine peptidase,serine peptidase, clan SB, family S8-like protein (alt name: LDPBK_130940)
  Species: Leishmania donovani
  Insert size (bp): 5058
  Tag / fusion protein: biotinylation sequence and His tag (C terminal on insert)
  Cloning method: Unknown
Terms and licenses: Academic/Nonprofit Terms; Industry Terms: Not Available to Industry
How to cite: D19_Ld_130940 was a gift from Gavin Wright (Addgene plasmid # 135835 ; http://n2t.net/addgene:135835 ; RRID:Addgene_135835)
