[The description below was written by a language model from this plasmid's Addgene catalogue record and pLannotate feature annotations shown in this document.]
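Description:
D19_Ld_130940 is a mammalian expression plasmid built on the pTT3 backbone and designed to produce the ectodomain of a Leishmania donovani cell-surface or secreted protein as a soluble recombinant protein. The insert, about 5.1 kb, encodes a subtilisin-like serine peptidase (clan SB, family S8-like; LDPBK_130940). It makes up nearly half of the 11.2 kb construct. The plasmid is propagated in E. coli through a high-copy ColE1/pUC-type origin and selected with ampicillin via the β-lactamase gene. Remnants of the lac promoter/operator region and short lacI and bla fragments are backbone carry-over with no evident role in expression.

Transcription is driven by the human CMV immediate-early enhancer and promoter, which span the numbering origin of the circular sequence. Downstream lie adenovirus-derived leader and splice sequences and a chimeric intron fragment, elements that generally improve mRNA processing and yield; the annotated "PTP" coding fragment on the opposite strand most likely reflects this adenoviral leader region rather than an expressed gene. A mouse immunoglobulin heavy chain signal sequence fragment sits immediately upstream of the unannotated insert region, which would direct the ectodomain into the secretory pathway. The rabbit β-globin polyadenylation signal terminates the transcript. According to the catalogue entry, the protein carries a C-terminal biotinylation sequence and a His tag, which the feature table does not annotate. These tags would allow affinity purification and capture on streptavidin. An Epstein-Barr virus oriP fragment supports episomal maintenance in cells expressing EBNA1, which suits transient, high-yield expression. The plasmid comes from a systematic study of L. donovani surface and secreted proteins.
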