Features (pLannotate 1.2.2; 16 found; start..end, strand, type, name):
      2..201     +  promoter       CMV promoter: human cytomegalovirus (CMV) immediate early promoter
    269..307     +  misc_feature   Ad SA (fragment): adenovirus major late transcript splice acceptor (Friedrich and Soriano, 1991)
    340..549     -  CDS            PTP (fragment): TERM_ADE02 - Experimental evidence at protein level: Swiss-Prot protein existence level 1. Protein covalently bound to the viral DNA that acts as a primer for viral genomic replication by DNA strand displacement. Assembles on the viral origin of replication in an initiation complex with viral polymerase, DBP, host NFIA and host POU2F1/OCT1. During initiation, the polymerase covalently couples the first dCTP with Ser- 580 of pTP. The terminal protein stimulates the template activity over 20 fold compared to protein-free templates. Neo-synthesized viral genomes are linked to two preterminal prot
    580..669     +  intron         chimeric intron (fragment): chimera between introns from adenovirus and immunoglobulin heavy chain genes
    688..734     +  CDS            IgH signal sequence (fragment): signal sequence from the mouse immunoglobulin heavy chain variable region
   6037..6092    +  polyA_signal   β-globin poly(A) signal: rabbit β-globin polyadenylation signal (Gil and Proudfoot, 1987)
   6606..8287    -  rep_origin     oriP (fragment): Epstein-Barr virus oriP replication origin (Yates et al., 2000)
   8414..8518    +  promoter       AmpR promoter: bla
   8519..9379    +  CDS            AmpR: β-lactamase; bla; confers resistance to ampicillin, carbenicillin, and related antibiotics
   9550..10138   +  rep_origin     ori: high-copy-number ColE1/pMB1/pBR322/pUC origin of replication
  10321..10413   +  CDS            lacI (fragment): lac repressor; lacI; The lac repressor binds to the lac operator to inhibit transcription in E. coli. This inhibition can be relieved by adding lactose or isopropyl-β-D-thiogalactopyranoside (IPTG).
  10426..10447   +  protein_bind   CAP binding site: CAP binding activates transcription in the presence of cAMP. E. coli catabolite activator protein
  10462..10492   +  promoter       lac promoter: promoter for the E. coli lac operon
  10496..10518   +  protein_bind   lac operator (fragment): The lac repressor binds to the lac operator to inhibit transcription in E. coli. This inhibition can be relieved by adding lactose or isopropyl-β-D-thiogalactopyranoside (IPTG). lac repressor encoded by lacI
  10612..10637   -  CDS            bla(M) (fragment): β-lactamase lacking the signal sequence; bla(M); allows cytosolic expression of β-lactamase
  10811..11190   +  enhancer       CMV enhancer: human cytomegalovirus immediate early enhancer
>Addgene plasmid #135835 | D19_Ld_130940 | addgene full sequence | sequence record 274547 | Addgene NGS Result
GTGATGCGGTTTTGGCAGTACACCAATGGGCGTGGATAGCGGTTTGACTCACGGGGATTTCCAAGTCTCC
ACCCCATTGACGTCAATGGGAGTTTGTTTTGGCACCAAAATCAACGGGACTTTCCAAAATGTCGTAATAA
CCCCGCCCCGTTGACGCAAATGGGCGGTAGGCGTGTACGGTGGGAGGTCTATATAAGCAGAGCTCGTTTA
GTGAACCGTCAGATCCTCACTCTCTTCCGCATCGCTGTCTGCGAGGGCCAGCTGTTGGGCTCGCGGTTGA
GGACAAACTCTTCGCGGTCTTTCCAGTACTCTTGGATCGGAAACCCGTCGGCCTCCGAACGGTACTCCGC
CACCGAGGGACCTGAGCGAGTCCGCATCGACCGGATCGGAAAACCTCTCGAGAAAGGCGTCTAACCAGTC
ACAGTCGCAAGGTAGGCTGAGCACCGTGGCGGGCGGCAGCGGGTGGCGGTCGGGGTTGTTTCTGGCGGAG
GTGCTGCTGATGATGTAATTAAAGTAGGCGGTCTTGAGACGGCGGATGGTCGAGGTGAGGTGTGGCAGGC
TTGAGATCCAGCTGTTGGGGTGAGTACTCCCTCTCAAAAGCGGGCATTACTTCTGCGCTAAGATTGTCAG
TTTCCAAAAACGAGGAGGATTTGATATTCACCTGGCCCGATCTGGCCATACACTTGAGTGACAATGACAT
CCACTTTGCCTTTCTCTCCACAGGTGTCCACTCCCAGGTCCAAGTTTGCCACCATGGAGTTTCAGACCCA
GGTACTCATGTCCCTGCTGCTCTGCATGTCTGGTGCGGCCGCCACCGAAGGACCTTGGCCTCTGTCTGTG
CAGGCCGCCCACAGATCCACCGATGCCCACGCCGAGGGCCCCAGCATCCACCCCAGAAAGTACTACCTGG
GGAAGTACGGCGCCCACTGCATCCGGAACCTGACCGAGTTCGTGGCCAGCGAGGACGCCGCCGAGAGACT
GGCCTGTTTCTCTGGCAGAGGCGTGCGGGTGGCCCTGCTGGAAACAGGCCTGTGTGCCGGAATCGCCGAG
CGGAGCAGAAACAGCGTGACCTGCACCAGCGTGGTGCCCGGCGTGGCCTGTGAAGATGCCGGCTGTGCCC
ACGGCACCCGCTCTGTGTCAGTGCTGGCCGGGCAGCTGTCCGTGTCCGCCCCTCTGCCTAGAGAGCCCCT
GGAAGAGACAGCCTGGCGGAACAGAGAGACACACCTGGCCCTGGCCGACCAGTACATCGGCCTGGCCCCT
GACAGCACCGTCCGGGTGCTGCGGATCTTCGACAGACAGGGCCGGACCAACCGGCGGCATCTGGCCAGAG
CACTGGACCTGCTGCTGAGAGAGGCCGAGGACGGCGAAGCCGGCAGACTGCACAGCGCCTGGAATACCAG
CAGCGCCCACATCCGGCGGAGGGACGAGACAGTGGACGTGATCAGCCTGAGCTACGGCAGCAAGGACTAC
CACAGCAGCCCCCAGGTGCAGGACCGGCTGTACCGGCTGATGCACGAGCACGGCGTGATCGTGGTGGCCG
CTGCCGGCAACGATGGCGCCAGATTCGGATCTGTGCGGAGCCCTGCCGACATGCCAGGCGTGCTGGCTGT
GGGCGCCCTGAGAATGGAATGGCACGGCAGAAGCGCCCAGACCACCCAGGCCAGCAGAACCCTGGGCGAT
CTGGCCTCTAGCCTGGCTGCTGGCGGCGGACACAAGAGCGTGGCCCACTTCAGCGGCAGGGGCCCTACCA
CCTGGGAGCTGCCTTTTGGCGCCGGAAGGGCCAAGCCCGATCTGGTGGCTCTGGGACAGCACGTGTGGGC
CGTGCAGGGGGTGTCAGCCGCCGCTTTTTCTGCTGCCGCCCCTAGAGCCAGATCCGCCTCTCCCGCACTG
CAGCTGAGATCTGCCAGCGGCACCTCTATCGCCGCTCCCATCGTGGCTGGGGTGGTGGCACTGTGCCTGG
AAGCCGCCTGGTCCAGCACATCTGCCGTCGCCCTGGCTCAGAACATGACAGGCGGAGGCAGCTTCCTGGA
CGTGCGGCAGAACAGGCTGGCCCGGGTGTCCGACTCCCTGAGAGTGCGGGAAGTGATCCTGCGGACCGCC
GTGCCTCTGGGCGAAGCTGCTGCTAGCCTGCCTCCTTGGCCCCACTCTGCCCCCACCACCCCCCTGCACT
CTGATAGCAGCAGCACCGCCTCCGAGGCCCACCCTAGAAGAGTCCTGGCTGGCGTGCCCCTGCTGAAGCT
GTACGCCGGCTACCTGAGACTGAGCAGAGTGTCCATCCTGTCTCAGGGCGCTGGCGAGGTGCAGCCTCTG
AGGGCCCTGCACGCCATTGTGGCCAAGGCAGCCGCCAGCTCCGCCATCGATGCCCCTGAGGCCCTGAGGA
ACTGCGCCTCCTTCGCCATCCCTACCTGCGTGCGGATCGGCTACCGGATCCCCAGATGCAGCAACAGCAG
CTCCAGCTCTAGCTCCTCCAGCGGCGACATGAGCACCCCCCAGAGCTGCCAGCCCCCCCACGATCCTGAT
GGCAAGGCCCATGGCGATAGCCCCCTGCCCGGCAGATCCGGCATGAGCCTGGATGCCCCACCAGCCGCCT
ACTGGTGGCCATTCAGCGACCAGGCCGTGTACCCTGGCGCCACCCCCGTGCTGCTCAACATCTCCCTGCA
CCTGTGCCCCCCTAGCTCTCCTGCCGCCGCAGACCAGGGAACCAGAGATGCCGCTGCAGCCGCTTCTGGC
AAGGGGGCCAGAAGAGGCAGCACCACACACATCCACGTGACCCATGTGATCACCAAGGTGTCCGGCCACG
TGCGGGCCAGAGAAGGCCACCCCTCCAGAAACTCCAGCCACCAGTGCGACGCCTGCCCTCTGCTGTTCGA
GGGCGCCAAGAGCAGACACAGAGCCGGCTCCACCTCCCCCACCCGGCTGCTGAATCTGACAGCTCGGAGC
GCCTCCCCACGGGCCTCTTGCTCTGATGGCGAAGTGGCCGGCGAAGGCGCCACAGTGATGGGCCCTAGAC
ACACACAGACTGCCGTGTGCAGCAGCGTGAAGCGGTGGTCCACCCAGCAGAGATGGATTCACCATCTGCT
GAGGGTGGCCACCGAGCTGACAGTGGTGGCTAGCAGAAGCCAGACCCGGGCCAACGTGGTGGAACAGCTG
AGCCCCCCACCTACCAGCTTCAGCCTGTCAGTGGCCGTGTCTAGCCCCGCCAGCGCTCACACCCACCTGT
GTTACGATGTGGCCAGGGAAACCGTGGCAGTGTGGCGGAAGAAGGGCAAGTCCAGCCCCGCTTCCGAGAA
GGATGCCGCAGCTGGCAGACGCAGCGCCGATGGCGACGACGGCCACGACAAGCAGCATAGCAGGGACGGC
GCTCAGGTGCCCGCCGACCACGATAGATGCGTGCCACTGTTCCACCTGTTCAGAGCCCTGAGCGTGGAAG
GCGCTCTGCACATCTTCACCGGCTCCTCTAGTAGCCAGCCCGCCCTGACCGTGCCCTTCGCCGTCAGAGT
GGTCGAGCCCCCTCCAAGAGTGCAGAGAGTGCTGATCGACACCAGCCTGGACTGTTTCAACCCAACCACC
GCCACCAGCAACCTGTTTATCGCCGGCGACGATCCCCACGAGAGCGACGCTGGGGGAGCTGGCGCTGCTC
TGCGGAGAGGCAGACAGAGACAGAGGCACGAGCGGGCCTATGCCGAGGCCTCTGGCGGAGATCACCCCTT
CACCAACCTGGCACTGCTGTACCTGTATCTGCGGCACACACTGGGCATGGCCGTGGAAACCTTCCCACTG
CTGCACATGTCCACAATCGCCACCTCCATTGCCGCTAGCCACAGCCCACCTCTGTGGCCCCCAGCCGAGA
GGACCAGCAATGTGTCCAGGACCGCCCAGAGGGCTCCCGCCGGAACACTGGCCCACATTGGCACCCTGAT
CATCGTGGACCCCGAGCGCCCCCTGACCAGAGGCATGAGAAGGCTGCTCACCAGAGCCGTGCTGGGAGGC
GGAGCCGATAGAAGCGCTGACGGCCTGAATGTGCTGCTGGTCACCGACTGGTACTCTGCCGACCTGGCCG
CTCAGCTGCACTGGGCTCGGGACGAGTCCCTGTACGACGCCGAACGGTTCAGCCACATCAACGGCACCGA
CGCCACAGACGAGGTGGCAGGCGCCGACGGGGATAGGGATGCCGTGCGGGATCTGCGGGCTCTGAGGCAG
AGCGAGAACGGCTCTACACGGGGCCTGGCAGGCAGCTCTCACGTGCCCAGCTGGAACCGGTGGCTGAGCG
AAGTGACTGTGGCCTCCGGCTCCGCCGCCAACAGCTCCGATTGTGATGGCGCAGCTCCCCTGGGCAGCGA
GGGACTGCTGGATGGAACCAGCGAACTGCCTTTCGAGCTGTCTGAGAGCATCGTGATCGACGGGGCTGTG
CTGGTGGACGCAGCCGCACCCAGAAGAAGAAGCGAGCCCGAGGGCAACGCCTTTGCCAGCCACGGCGGAA
CCGTGACAAGCGCCAAGGTGGTCGCTCTGAGAAGCCTGGGCCAGCTGTGTGCTGCCGGGGTGCTGAGATG
GCGGCTCCCTGCTCAGGCTGCTGTGCAGAGGCAGGCCGGCAGGGCTACAGCCGTGGGAGCTAGCAAGGGC
GTCCGCGAGCCCAATGTGTACCCCTCCGGCAATGGCACCTGTAGCACAGGCGACGCCAGCAACACCTCTG
CCATGCCCAGCACCCAGGAAGGCGAGGCCGTCATCTGCAACGTGATGCCCTCCTGGGCCCAGCAGCAGCG
GCGGCTGGTCAAGAGAACCGTGGTGTCCACCCGGGACGGATCCGCACCAGCTGCCGTGGTCGAAGATGGA
TGGGAGGACGTGCCCGTGGCTAACGGCGACGGCAGGCTCGTCAGAATCGGCGGACTGGAAGCTGCCGAAG
TGTCTACCATGGCTCCTGCTGCCACAGGCGCCTCTGACGCCACCCAGAGCCTGACACACGGCGTCCTGGG
CTTTCTGACCCTGCCACCTAGCTCCACCCTGGTGTCAACCGTGTCTGCCAACCGGTTCCGGCCAGGCCGG
ATCGCCATCTTTACCGACAGCGATTGCCTGTCTGCCTCCGACCACCACGCCCAGGCCGCTCTGGATGAAC
TCGAAGCCCTGCTCTACCCTCCCAGCGCCAGCCCTTCCCTGCCTGTGACCACATGCGCCACATGGGATTG
CTTCAGCAGGACCCCAGACGGACAGCGGCTGCTCCAGGCCGAGTCTGCCCAGTCCAGCGTGTGTGTGGAA
GTCGTGAAAGAACTGCTCCTGTGGCTGCACACCGGCAATCTGCATCGGTGGCGGGACAGCGCACAGCTGC
AGTGTGAAGCCCGGACCTGGGCTAGAGCCCGGCACAGAAGCACAGCCGACACCACACCAGGGGCCGGAAG
CGTGCTCGAGCCTAAAGCCGGCGAGGACTCTGTGGAAGGGGACAGAGAAACCGCCAACTTCGACGAGCTG
CTGGGCACAGCCCCCGAGAGGGCCCATGTGGGAGAAGTCGTGTGGCGCCTGTGGGCCAGCCTGGTGGAAA
GCACCGAGCGCGACGCCGCTTCCTTTCTGGTGGATGGCCCCAAAGAGGGCACCCGGTTCCAGGGCGATTA
CGCCGCCCATCAGGAAAGCGCCGCAGCCAACGTCATGCGGGCCCTGATGGTCAAATACCACGGCGATTGG
AGAGCCCATCTCCTGGATCACAACGTGTCCCCCCCAAGCACTGGCGCCGCTGGGGATTCCTACAGCCAGT
CCCTGCGGCCTGCCAGGGGCAGAAGATCTGGCATTGCCACCGTCCAGCAGCCTGAACAGCACATTAGCCT
GATCGAGAGCCTGCTCCCCCTGTGCGGCATGCTGAACGCTCTCAGATGGCTGCAGCATCCTGGCGCGCCC
GGCAGCCTGCACCACATCCTGGACGCCCAGAAGATGCTGTGGAACCACAGGGACAGGAACCTGCCTCCTC
TGGCCCCTCTGGGCCCCCACCACCATCACCACCATTGAGTCTAGACACGTGATTAATTAAGGATCCCCCG
ACCTCGACCTCTGGCTAATAAAGGAAATTTATTTTCATTGCAATAGTGTGTTGGAATTTTTTGTGTCTCT
CACTCGGAAGGACATATGGGAGGGCAAATCATTTGGTCGAGATCCCTCGGAGATCTCTAGCTAGAGGATC
GATCCCCGCCCCGGACGAACTAAACCTGACTACGACATCTCTGCCCCTTCTTCGCGGGGCAGTGCATGTA
ATCCCTTCAGTTGGTTGGTACAACTTGCCAACTGGGCCCTGTTCCACATGTGACACGGGGGGGGACCAAA
CACAAAGGGGTTCTCTGACTGTAGTTGACATCCTTATAAATGGATGTGCACATTTGCCAACACTGAGTGG
CTTTCATCCTGGAGCAGACTTTGCAGTCTGTGGACTGCAACACAACATTGCCTTTATGTGTAACTCTTGG
CTGAAGCTCTTACACCAATGCTGGGGGACATGTACCTCCCAGGGGCCCAGGAAGACTACGGGAGGCTACA
CCAACGTCAATCAGAGGGGCCTGTGTAGCTACCGATAAGCGGACCCTCAAGAGGGCATTAGCAATAGTGT
TTATAAGGCCCCCTTGTTAACCCTAAACGGGTAGCATATGCTTCCCGGGTAGTAGTATATACTATCCAGA
CTAACCCTAATTCAATAGCATATGTTACCCAACGGGAAGCATATGCTATCGAATTAGGGTTAGTAAAAGG
GTCCTAAGGAACAGCGATATCTCCCACCCCATGAGCTGTCACGGTTTTATTTACATGGGGTCAGGATTCC
ACGAGGGTAGTGAACCATTTTAGTCACAAGGGCAGTGGCTGAAGATCAAGGAGCGGGCAGTGAACTCTCC
TGAATCTTCGCCTGCTTCTTCATTCTCCTTCGTTTAGCTAATAGAATAACTGCTGAGTTGTGAACAGTAA
GGTGTATGTGAGGTGCTCGAAAACAAGGTTTCAGGTGACGCCCCCAGAATAAAATTTGGACGGGGGGTTC
AGTGGTGGCATTGTGCTATGACACCAATATAACCCTCACAAACCCCTTGGGCAATAAATACTAGTGTAGG
AATGAAACATTCTGAATATCTTTAACAATAGAAATCCATGGGGTGGGGACAAGCCGTAAAGACTGGATGT
CCATCTCACACGAATTTATGGCTATGGGCAACACATAATCCTAGTGCAATATGATACTGGGGTTATTAAG
ATGTGTCCCAGGCAGGGACCAAGACAGGTGAACCATGTTGTTACACTCTATTTGTAACAAGGGGAAAGAG
AGTGGACGCCGACAGCAGCGGACTCCACTGGTTGTCTCTAACACCCCCGAAAATTAAACGGGGCTCCACG
CCAATGGGGCCCATAAACAAAGACAAGTGGCCACTCTTTTTTTTGAAATTGTGGAGTGGGGGCACGCGTC
AGCCCCCACACGCCGCCCTGCGGTTTTGGACTGTAAAATAAGGGTGTAATAACTTGGCTGATTGTAACCC
CGCTAACCACTGCGGTCAAACCACTTGCCCACAAAACCACTAATGGCACCCCGGGGAATACCTGCATAAG
TAGGTGGGCGGGCCAAGATAGGGGCGCGATTGCTGCGATCTGGAGGACAAATTACACACACTTGCGCCTG
AGCGCCAAGCACAGGGTTGTTGGTCCTCATATTCACGAGGTCGCTGAGAGCACGGTGGGCTAATGTTGCC
ATGGGTAGCATATACTACCCAAATATCTGGATAGCATATGCTATCCTAATCTATATCTGGGTAGCATAGG
CTATCCTAATCTATATCTGGGTAGCATATGCTATCCTAATCTATATCTGGGTAGTATATGCTATCCTAAT
TTATATCTGGGTAGCATAGGCTATCCTAATCTATATCTGGGTAGCATATGCTATCCTAATCTATATCTGG
GTAGTATATGCTATCCTAATCTGTATCCGGGTAGCATATGCTATCCTAATAGAGATTAGGGTAGTATATG
CTATCCTAATTTATATCTGGGTAGCATATACTACCCAAATATCTGGATAGCATATGCTATCCTAATCTAT
ATCTGGGTAGCATATGCTATCCTAATCTATATCTGGGTAGCATAGGCTATCCTAATCTATATCTGGGTAG
CATATGCTATCCTAATCTATATCTGGGTAGTATATGCTATCCTAATTTATATCTGGGTAGCATAGGCTAT
CCTAATCTATATCTGGGTAGCATATGCTATCCTAATCTATATCTGGGTAGTATATGCTATCCTAATCTGT
ATCCGGGTAGCATATGCTATCCTCATGATAAGCTGTCAAACATGAGAATTTTCTTGAAGACGAAAGGGCC
TCGTGATACGCCTATTTTTATAGGTTAATGTCATGATAATAATGGTTTCTTAGACGTCAGGTGGCACTTT
TCGGGGAAATGTGCGCGGAACCCCTATTTGTTTATTTTTCTAAATACATTCAAATATGTATCCGCTCATG
AGACAATAACCCTGATAAATGCTTCAATAATATTGAAAAAGGAAGAGTATGAGTATTCAACATTTCCGTG
TCGCCCTTATTCCCTTTTTTGCGGCATTTTGCCTTCCTGTTTTTGCTCACCCAGAAACGCTGGTGAAAGT
AAAAGATGCTGAAGATCAGTTGGGTGCACGAGTGGGTTACATCGAACTGGATCTCAACAGCGGTAAGATC
CTTGAGAGTTTTCGCCCCGAAGAACGTTTTCCAATGATGAGCACTTTTAAAGTTCTGCTATGTGGCGCGG
TATTATCCCGTGTTGACGCCGGGCAAGAGCAACTCGGTCGCCGCATACACTATTCTCAGAATGACTTGGT
TGAGTACTCACCAGTCACAGAAAAGCATCTTACGGATGGCATGACAGTAAGAGAATTATGCAGTGCTGCC
ATAACCATGAGTGATAACACTGCGGCCAACTTACTTCTGACAACGATCGGAGGACCGAAGGAGCTAACCG
CTTTTTTGCACAACATGGGGGATCATGTAACTCGCCTTGATCGTTGGGAACCGGAGCTGAATGAAGCCAT
ACCAAACGACGAGCGTGACACCACGATGCCTGCAGCAATGGCAACAACGTTGCGCAAACTATTAACTGGC
GAACTACTTACTCTAGCTTCCCGGCAACAATTAATAGACTGGATGGAGGCGGATAAAGTTGCAGGACCAC
TTCTGCGCTCGGCCCTTCCGGCTGGCTGGTTTATTGCTGATAAATCTGGAGCCGGTGAGCGTGGGTCTCG
CGGTATCATTGCAGCACTGGGGCCAGATGGTAAGCCCTCCCGTATCGTAGTTATCTACACGACGGGGAGT
CAGGCAACTATGGATGAACGAAATAGACAGATCGCTGAGATAGGTGCCTCACTGATTAAGCATTGGTAAC
TGTCAGACCAAGTTTACTCATATATACTTTAGATTGATTTAAAACTTCATTTTTAATTTAAAAGGATCTA
GGTGAAGATCCTTTTTGATAATCTCATGACCAAAATCCCTTAACGTGAGTTTTCGTTCCACTGAGCGTCA
GACCCCGTAGAAAAGATCAAAGGATCTTCTTGAGATCCTTTTTTTCTGCGCGTAATCTGCTGCTTGCAAA
CAAAAAAACCACCGCTACCAGCGGTGGTTTGTTTGCCGGATCAAGAGCTACCAACTCTTTTTCCGAAGGT
AACTGGCTTCAGCAGAGCGCAGATACCAAATACTGTTCTTCTAGTGTAGCCGTAGTTAGGCCACCACTTC
AAGAACTCTGTAGCACCGCCTACATACCTCGCTCTGCTAATCCTGTTACCAGTGGCTGCTGCCAGTGGCG
ATAAGTCGTGTCTTACCGGGTTGGACTCAAGACGATAGTTACCGGATAAGGCGCAGCGGTCGGGCTGAAC
GGGGGGTTCGTGCACACAGCCCAGCTTGGAGCGAACGACCTACACCGAACTGAGATACCTACAGCGTGAG
CTATGAGAAAGCGCCACGCTTCCCGAAGGGAGAAAGGCGGACAGGTATCCGGTAAGCGGCAGGGTCGGAA
CAGGAGAGCGCACGAGGGAGCTTCCAGGGGGAAACGCCTGGTATCTTTATAGTCCTGTCGGGTTTCGCCA
CCTCTGACTTGAGCGTCGATTTTTGTGATGCTCGTCAGGGGGGCGGAGCCTATGGAAAAACGCCAGCAAC
GCGGCCTTTTTACGGTTCCTGGCCTTTTGCTGGCCTTTTGCTCACATGTTCTTTCCTGCGTTATCCCCTG
ATTCTGTGGATAACCGTATTACCGCCTTTGAGTGAGCTGATACCGCTCGCCGCAGCCGAACGACCGAGCG
CAGCGAGTCAGTGAGCGAGGAAGCGGAAGAGCGCCCAATACGCAAACCGCCTCTCCCCGCGCGTTGGCCG
ATTCATTAATGCAGCTGGCACGACAGGTTTCCCGACTGGAAAGCGGGCAGTGAGCGCAACGCAATTAATG
TGAGTTAGCTCACTCATTAGGCACCCCAGGCTTTACACTTTATGCTTCCGGCTCGTATGTTGTGTGGAAT
TGTGAGCGGATAACAATTTCACACAGGAAACAGCTATGACCATGATTACGCCAAGCTCTAGCTAGAGGTC
GACCAATTCTCATGTTTGACAGCTTATCATCGCAGATCCGGGCAACGTTGTTGCCATTGCTGCAGGCGCA
GAACTGGTAGGTATGGAAGATCTATACATTGAATCAATATTGGCAATTAGCCATATTAGTCATTGGTTAT
ATAGCATAAATCAATATTGGCTATTGGCCATTGCATACGTTGTATCTATATCATAATATGTACATTTATA
TTGGCTCATGTCCAATATGACCGCCATGTTGACATTGATTATTGACTAGTTATTAATAGTAATCAATTAC
GGGGTCATTAGTTCATAGCCCATATATGGAGTTCCGCGTTACATAACTTACGGTAAATGGCCCGCCTGGC
TGACCGCCCAACGACCCCCGCCCATTGACGTCAATAATGACGTATGTTCCCATAGTAACGCCAATAGGGA
CTTTCCATTGACGTCAATGGGTGGAGTATTTACGGTAAACTGCCCACTTGGCAGTACATCAAGTGTATCA
TATGCCAAGTCCGCCCCCTATTGACGTCAATGACGGTAAATGGCCCGCCTGGCATTATGCCCAGTACATG
ACCTTACGGGACTTTCCTACTTGGCAGTACATCTACGTATTAGTCATCGCTATTACCATG
